Addgene plasmid #120766: GGE177
Purpose: Part of GoldenGate Yarrowia lipolytica toolkit for assembling an expression plasmid for Y. lipolytic yeast. Terminator of gene expression for position 1 (T1_Xpr2)
Depositing lab: Tristan Rossignol. Depositing organization: INRAE Jouy-en-Josas. Publication: A modular Golden Gate toolkit for Yarrowia lipolytica synthetic biology. Larroude M, Park YK, Soudier P, Kubiak M, Nicaud JM, Rossignol T. Microb Biotechnol. 2019 May 31. doi: 10.1111/1751-7915.13427. PubMed 31148366.
Backbone
  Vector backbone: pCR4Blunt-TOPO
  Vector type: Cloning/assembly plasmid
Growth in bacteria
  Bacterial resistance: Kanamycin, 50 μg/mL
  Growth temperature: 37°C
  Growth strain: DH5alpha
  Copy number: High Copy
Gene/Insert
  Gene/Insert name: T1_Xpr2
  Insert size (bp): 203
  Cloning method: TOPO Cloning
Terms and licenses: Academic/Nonprofit Terms; Industry Terms: Not Available to Industry
How to cite: GGE177 was a gift from Tristan Rossignol (Addgene plasmid # 120766 ; http://n2t.net/addgene:120766 ; RRID:Addgene_120766)
