[The description below was written by a language model from this plasmid's Addgene catalogue record and pLannotate feature annotations shown in this document.]
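Description:
GGE177 is a part-donor plasmid from a modular Golden Gate toolkit for Yarrowia lipolytica, used as a building block when assembling expression plasmids for this oleaginous yeast. It is not itself an expression vector. It stores a single standardised element, T1_Xpr2, a 203 bp transcription terminator named for the Xpr2 gene and formatted for "position 1", that is, the terminator slot of the first transcription unit in a multi-gene assembly. The insert was introduced by TOPO cloning into what the catalogue records as a pCR4Blunt-TOPO backbone. In Golden Gate systems such parts are normally released by a type IIS restriction enzyme to expose position-specific overhangs, but the record does not name the enzyme or the overhangs.

The annotated 3,745 nt sequence shows typical TOPO-vector architecture. A lac promoter/operator region with a CAP binding site sits upstream of the cloning site, which lies in the unannotated interval between an SP6 promoter and an oppositely oriented T7 promoter; the terminator itself is not annotated. Downstream are lacZα and ccdB fragments, the remnant of a lethal-fusion cassette that selects against vectors lacking an insert. Propagation in E. coli relies on a high-copy ColE1/pUC-type origin, and selection uses kanamycin through the Tn5-derived NeoR/KanR gene. The table also annotates a BleoR (Sh ble) coding sequence behind an AmpR promoter fragment. This combination, together with the SP6 promoter, differs from what is usually expected of pCR4Blunt-TOPO, so the backbone may be a related Blunt-TOPO variant. No yeast origin, marker or promoter is present, consistent with its role purely as a bacterial storage vector for the terminator part.
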