Features (pLannotate 1.2.2; 14 found; start..end, strand, type, name):
      2..94      +  CDS            lacI (fragment): lac repressor; lacI; The lac repressor binds to the lac operator to inhibit transcription in E. coli. This inhibition can be relieved by adding lactose or isopropyl-β-D-thiogalactopyranoside (IPTG).
    107..128     +  protein_bind   CAP binding site: CAP binding activates transcription in the presence of cAMP. E. coli catabolite activator protein
    143..173     +  promoter       lac promoter: promoter for the E. coli lac operon
    181..197     +  protein_bind   lac operator: The lac repressor binds to the lac operator to inhibit transcription in E. coli. This inhibition can be relieved by adding lactose or isopropyl-β-D-thiogalactopyranoside (IPTG). lac repressor encoded by lacI
    239..257     +  promoter       SP6 promoter: promoter for bacteriophage SP6 RNA polymerase
    634..652     -  promoter       T7 promoter: promoter for bacteriophage T7 RNA polymerase
    655..802     +  CDS            lacZα (fragment): LacZα fragment of β-galactosidase; lacZ fragment
    812..1115    +  CDS            ccdB (fragment): CcdB, a bacterial toxin that poisons DNA gyrase; ccdB; Plasmids containing the ccdB gene cannot be propagated in standard E. coli strains.
   1163..1432    +  CDS            tnpA (fragment): TN5P_ECOLX - Also known as tnp. Experimental evidence at protein level: Swiss-Prot protein existence level 1. Mediates transposition of transposon Tn5 by a 'cut and paste' mechanism. First, the monomeric transposase binds the 19 bp inverted DNA repeats flanking the transposon. Then, dimerization of the DNA- bound transposase creates a synaptic DNA complex. After nicking of the first DNA strand, excision of the transposon proceeds through a series of intermediates. The transposase then mediates the insertion of the transposon at a new site by strand transfer. The activity of the wild- type tran
   1464..2258    +  CDS            NeoR/KanR: aminoglycoside phosphotransferase from Tn5; aph(3')-II (or nptII); confers resistance to neomycin, kanamycin, and G418 (Geneticin®)
   2279..2329    -  misc_feature   bom (fragment): basis of mobility region from pBR322
   2356..2444    +  promoter       AmpR promoter (fragment): bla
   2464..2838    +  CDS            BleoR: antibiotic-binding protein; Sh ble from Streptoalloteichus hindustanus; confers resistance to bleomycin, phleomycin, and Zeocin™
   2976..3564    +  rep_origin     ori: high-copy-number ColE1/pMB1/pBR322/pUC origin of replication
>Addgene plasmid #120766 | GGE177 | addgene full sequence | sequence record 263124 | Addgene NGS Result
AGCGCCCAATACGCAAACCGCCTCTCCCCGCGCGTTGGCCGATTCATTAATGCAGCTGGCACGACAGGTT
TCCCGACTGGAAAGCGGGCAGTGAGCGCAACGCAATTAATGTGAGTTAGCTCACTCATTAGGCACCCCAG
GCTTTACACTTTATGCTTCCGGCTCGTATGTTGTGTGGAATTGTGAGCGGATAACAATTTCACACAGGAA
ACAGCTATGACCATGATTACGCCAAGCTATTTAGGTGACACTATAGAATACTCAAGCTATGCATCAAGCT
TGGTACCGAGCTCGGATCCACTAGTAACGGCCGCCAGTGTGCTGGAATTCGCCCTTCCGGTCTCTAAGCA
TTCCAAGTTGCTGCTTGATGGGTGATCTATCTGTCAAGTGCTCCAACAGTCTGAGTGGAGTGAGTGACAC
TGGTTGGAAATTATTTTGTCGCGCCATGATCCAACTACGTACGATCAAGTGTTTACAAGAATTGATTACT
TAAAAAGTCACATTTCGACTGGCGATAGAAGAGAAGGGTTGGTGTGGTTTGCCCGGGCCGATTAGAAGAG
ACCAAGGGCGAATTCTGCAGATATCCATCACACTGGCGGCCGCTCGAGCATGCATCTAGAGGGCCCAATT
CGCCCTATAGTGAGTCGTATTACAATTCACTGGCCGTCGTTTTACAACGTCGTGACTGGGAAAACCCTGG
CGTTACCCAACTTAATCGCCTTGCAGCACATCCCCCTTTCGCCAGCTGGCGTAATAGCGAAGAGGCCCGC
ACCGATCGCCCTTCCCAACAGTTGCGCAGCCTATACGTACGGCAGTTTAAGGTTTACACCTATAAAAGAG
AGAGCCGTTATCGTCTGTTTGTGGATGTACAGAGTGATATTATTGACACGCCGGGGCGACGGATGGTGAT
CCCCCTGGCCAGTGCACGTCTGCTGTCAGATAAAGTCTCCCGTGAACTTTACCCGGTGGTGCATATCGGG
GATGAAAGCTGGCGCATGATGACCACCGATATGGCCAGTGTGCCGGTCTCCGTTATCGGGGAAGAAGTGG
CTGATCTCAGCCACCGCGAAAATGACATCAAAAACGCCATTAACCTGATGTTCTGGGGAATATAAATGTC
AGGCATGAGATTATCAAAAAGGATCTTCACCTAGATCCTTTTCACGTAGAAAGCCAGTCCGCAGAAACGG
TGCTGACCCCGGATGAATGTCAGCTACTGGGCTATCTGGACAAGGGAAAACGCAAGCGCAAAGAGAAAGC
AGGTAGCTTGCAGTGGGCTTACATGGCGATAGCTAGACTGGGCGGTTTTATGGACAGCAAGCGAACCGGA
ATTGCCAGCTGGGGCGCCCTCTGGTAAGGTTGGGAAGCCCTGCAAAGTAAACTGGATGGCTTTCTTGCCG
CCAAGGATCTGATGGCGCAGGGGATCAAGCTCTGATCAAGAGACAGGATGAGGATCGTTTCGCATGATTG
AACAAGATGGATTGCACGCAGGTTCTCCGGCCGCTTGGGTGGAGAGGCTATTCGGCTATGACTGGGCACA
ACAGACAATCGGCTGCTCTGATGCCGCCGTGTTCCGGCTGTCAGCGCAGGGGCGCCCGGTTCTTTTTGTC
AAGACCGACCTGTCCGGTGCCCTGAATGAACTGCAAGACGAGGCAGCGCGGCTATCGTGGCTGGCCACGA
CGGGCGTTCCTTGCGCAGCTGTGCTCGACGTTGTCACTGAAGCGGGAAGGGACTGGCTGCTATTGGGCGA
AGTGCCGGGGCAGGATCTCCTGTCATCTCACCTTGCTCCTGCCGAGAAAGTATCCATCATGGCTGATGCA
ATGCGGCGGCTGCATACGCTTGATCCGGCTACCTGCCCATTCGACCACCAAGCGAAACATCGCATCGAGC
GAGCACGTACTCGGATGGAAGCCGGTCTTGTCGATCAGGATGATCTGGACGAAGAGCATCAGGGGCTCGC
GCCAGCCGAACTGTTCGCCAGGCTCAAGGCGAGCATGCCCGACGGCGAGGATCTCGTCGTGACCCATGGC
GATGCCTGCTTGCCGAATATCATGGTGGAAAATGGCCGCTTTTCTGGATTCATCGACTGTGGCCGGCTGG
GTGTGGCGGACCGCTATCAGGACATAGCGTTGGCTACCCGTGATATTGCTGAAGAGCTTGGCGGCGAATG
GGCTGACCGCTTCCTCGTGCTTTACGGTATCGCCGCTCCCGATTCGCAGCGCATCGCCTTCTATCGCCTT
CTTGACGAGTTCTTCTGAATTATTAACGCTTACAATTTCCTGATGCGGTATTTTCTCCTTACGCATCTGT
GCGGTATTTCACACCGCATCAGGTGGCACTTTTCGGGGAAATGTGCGCGGAACCCCTATTTGTTTATTTT
TCTAAATACATTCAAATATGTATCCGCTCATGAGACAATAACCCTGATAAATGCTTCAATAATAGCACGT
GAGGAGGGCCACCATGGCCAAGTTGACCAGTGCCGTTCCGGTGCTCACCGCGCGCGACGTCGCCGGAGCG
GTCGAGTTCTGGACCGACCGGCTCGGGTTCTCCCGGGACTTCGTGGAGGACGACTTCGCCGGTGTGGTCC
GGGACGACGTGACCCTGTTCATCAGCGCGGTCCAGGACCAGGTGGTGCCGGACAACACCCTGGCCTGGGT
GTGGGTGCGCGGCCTGGACGAGCTGTACGCCGAGTGGTCGGAGGTCGTGTCCACGAACTTCCGGGACGCC
TCCGGGCCGGCCATGACCGAGATCGGCGAGCAGCCGTGGGGGCGGGAGTTCGCCCTGCGCGACCCGGCCG
GCAACTGCGTGCACTTCGTGGCCGAGGAGCAGGACTGACACGTGCTAAAACTTCATTTTTAATTTAAAAG
GATCTAGGTGAAGATCCTTTTTGATAATCTCATGACCAAAATCCCTTAACGTGAGTTTTCGTTCCACTGA
GCGTCAGACCCCGTAGAAAAGATCAAAGGATCTTCTTGAGATCCTTTTTTTCTGCGCGTAATCTGCTGCT
TGCAAACAAAAAAACCACCGCTACCAGCGGTGGTTTGTTTGCCGGATCAAGAGCTACCAACTCTTTTTCC
GAAGGTAACTGGCTTCAGCAGAGCGCAGATACCAAATACTGTTCTTCTAGTGTAGCCGTAGTTAGGCCAC
CACTTCAAGAACTCTGTAGCACCGCCTACATACCTCGCTCTGCTAATCCTGTTACCAGTGGCTGCTGCCA
GTGGCGATAAGTCGTGTCTTACCGGGTTGGACTCAAGACGATAGTTACCGGATAAGGCGCAGCGGTCGGG
CTGAACGGGGGGTTCGTGCACACAGCCCAGCTTGGAGCGAACGACCTACACCGAACTGAGATACCTACAG
CGTGAGCTATGAGAAAGCGCCACGCTTCCCGAAGGGAGAAAGGCGGACAGGTATCCGGTAAGCGGCAGGG
TCGGAACAGGAGAGCGCACGAGGGAGCTTCCAGGGGGAAACGCCTGGTATCTTTATAGTCCTGTCGGGTT
TCGCCACCTCTGACTTGAGCGTCGATTTTTGTGATGCTCGTCAGGGGGGCGGAGCCTATGGAAAAACGCC
AGCAACGCGGCCTTTTTACGGTTCCTGGCCTTTTGCTGGCCTTTTGCTCACATGTTCTTTCCTGCGTTAT
CCCCTGATTCTGTGGATAACCGTATTACCGCCTTTGAGTGAGCTGATACCGCTCGCCGCAGCCGAACGAC
CGAGCGCAGCGAGTCAGTGAGCGAGGAAGCGGAAG
